Addgene plasmid #30387: pHR-SIN-PTEN-D24N
Depositing lab: Todd Waldman. Depositing organization: Georgetown University. Publication: Mechanistic Analysis of a DNA Damage-Induced, PTEN-Dependent Size Checkpoint in Human Cells. Kim JS, Xu X, Li H, Solomon D, Lane WS, Jin T, Waldman T. Mol Cell Biol. 2011 Jul . 31(13):2756-71. 10.1128/MCB.01323-10 PubMed 21536651.
Backbone
  Vector backbone: pHR-SIN
  Backbone size w/o insert (bp): 9000
  Vector type: Mammalian Expression
Growth in bacteria
  Bacterial resistance: Ampicillin, 100 μg/mL
  Growth temperature: 37°C
  Growth strain: DH5alpha
  Copy number: High Copy
Gene/Insert
  Gene/Insert name: PTEN-D24N
  Species: H. sapiens (human)
  Insert size (bp): 1209
  Mutation: D24N
  GenBank ID: U93051
  Entrez Gene: PTEN (a.k.a. 10q23del, BZS, CWS1, DEC, GLM2, MHAM, MMAC1, PTEN1, PTENbeta, PTENgama, TEP1)
  Cloning method: Restriction Enzyme; 5′ cloning site BamH I (not destroyed); 3′ cloning site Not I (not destroyed)
  Sequencing primers: 5′ CCAAGGACCTGAAATGACCC
Terms and licenses: Academic/Nonprofit Terms; Industry Terms: Not Available to Industry
How to cite: pHR-SIN-PTEN-D24N was a gift from Todd Waldman (Addgene plasmid # 30387 ; http://n2t.net/addgene:30387 ; RRID:Addgene_30387)
