[The description below was written by a language model from this plasmid's Addgene catalogue record.]
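Description:
pHR-SIN-PTEN-D24N is a mammalian expression plasmid built on the pHR-SIN backbone (about 9 kb without insert). The record lists the vector type only as mammalian expression. The pHR-SIN name is generally associated with HIV-1-derived, self-inactivating lentiviral transfer vectors, in which a deletion in the 3′ LTR silences LTR-driven transcription after integration, but no feature table is provided, so the LTRs, packaging signal and other viral elements cannot be confirmed here. In bacteria the plasmid is maintained at high copy number under ampicillin selection. The record names no mammalian selection marker or reporter.

The payload is a roughly 1.2 kb human PTEN coding sequence carrying the D24N point substitution, cloned by restriction digestion between BamHI (5′) and NotI (3′) sites, both of which remain intact so the insert can be excised or exchanged. PTEN is a tumour suppressor phosphatase that antagonises PI3K signalling. The record does not state the functional consequence of replacing aspartate 24 with asparagine. It also does not state the promoter driving the insert, and no epitope tags or fusion partners are listed.

The associated publication concerns the mechanism of a DNA damage-induced, PTEN-dependent cell size checkpoint in human cells. This suggests the construct was used to express this PTEN variant in human cells, probably alongside wild-type and other mutant versions, to test which properties of PTEN the checkpoint requires.
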