>Addgene plasmid #30387 | pHR-SIN-PTEN-D24N | addgene partial sequence | sequence record 36216 | pHR-SIN-F 5'-CCAAGGACCTGAAATGACCC-3'
TACATCAGCCTGCTTCTCGCTTCTGTTCGCGCGCTTCTGCTTCCCGAGCTCTATAAAAGAGCTCACAACC
CCTCACTCGGCGCGCCAGTCCTCCGACAGACTGAGTCGCCCGGGGGGGATCCACTAGTAACGGCCGCCAG
TGTGCTGGAATTCGCCCTTCTCCCAGACATGACAGCCATCATCAAAGAGATCGTTAGCAGAAACAAAAGG
AGATATCAAGAGGATGGATTCGACTTAAACTTGACCTATATTTATCCAAACATTATTGCTATGGGATTTC
CTGCAGAAAGACTTGAAGGCGTATACAGGAACAATATTGATGATGTAGTAAGGTTTTTGGATTCAAAGCA
TAAAAACCATTACAAGATATACAATCTTTGTGCTGAAAGACATTATGACACCGCCAAATTTAATTGCAGA
GTTGCACAATATCCTTTTGAAGACCATAACCCACCACAGCTAGAACTTATCAAACCCTTTTGTGAAGATC
TTGACCAATGGCTAAGTGAAGATGACAATCATGTTGCAGCAATTCACTGTAAAGCTGGAAAGGGACGAAC
TGGTGTAATGATATGTGCATATTTATTACATCGGGGCAAATTTTTAAAGGCACAAGAGGCCCTAGATTTC
TATGGGGAAGTAAGGACCAGAGACAAAAAGGGAGTAACTATTCCCAGTCAGAGGCGCTATGTGTATTATT
ATAGCTACCTGTTAAAGAATCATCTGGATTATAGACCAGTGGCACTGTTGTTTCACAAGATGATGTTTGA
AACTATTCCAATGTTCAGTGGCGGAACTTGCAATCCTCAGTTTGTGGTCTGCCAGCTAAAGGTGAAGATA
TATTCCTCCAATTCAGGACCCACACG
